Addgene plasmid #183737: Ki67-mNeonGreen-IRESpuro2
Purpose: Expresses Ki67-mNeonGreen
Depositing lab: Daniel Gerlich. Publication: Ki-67 acts as a biological surfactant to disperse mitotic chromosomes. Cuylen S, Blaukopf C, Politi AZ, Muller-Reichert T, Neumann B, Poser I, Ellenberg J, Hyman AA, Gerlich DW. Nature. 2016 Jun 29;535(7611):308-12. doi: 10.1038/nature18610. PubMed 27362226.
Backbone
  Vector backbone: pIRESpuro2
  Backbone size w/o insert (bp): 5811
  Total vector size (bp): 15579
  Vector type: Mammalian Expression
  Selectable markers: Puromycin
Growth in bacteria
  Bacterial resistance: Ampicillin, 100 μg/mL
  Growth temperature: 37°C
  Growth strain: DH5alpha
  Copy number: Unknown
Gene/Insert
  Gene/Insert name: MKI67
  Species: H. sapiens (human)
  Insert size (bp): 9768
  Entrez Gene: MKI67 (a.k.a. KIA, MIB-, MIB-1, PPP1R105)
  Promoter: CMV
  Tag / fusion protein: mNeonGreen (C terminal on backbone)
  Cloning method: Restriction Enzyme; 5′ cloning site BstBI (not destroyed); 3′ cloning site BamHI (not destroyed)
  Sequencing primers: 5′ CAGAGCTGGTTTAGTGAACC; 3′ ATTCCAGCACACTGGATCA
Terms and licenses: Academic/Nonprofit Terms; Industry Terms: Not Available to Industry
How to cite: Ki67-mNeonGreen-IRESpuro2 was a gift from Daniel Gerlich (Addgene plasmid # 183737 ; http://n2t.net/addgene:183737 ; RRID:Addgene_183737)
