[The description below was written by a language model from this plasmid's Addgene catalogue record and pLannotate feature annotations shown in this document.]
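Description:
Ki67-mNeonGreen-IRESpuro2 is a mammalian expression plasmid of about 15.6 kb built on the pIRESpuro2 backbone. It carries the full-length human MKI67 coding sequence (roughly 9.8 kb), inserted between BstBI and BamHI sites. It is propagated in E. coli through a high-copy ColE1/pUC-type origin and selected with ampicillin via the β-lactamase gene and its native promoter. The annotation also picks up short remnants of lac regulatory elements, a pBR322 bom region and small SV40 fragments in the backbone. These appear to be vector remnants rather than functional parts of the expression unit.

The expression cassette is driven by the human cytomegalovirus immediate-early enhancer and promoter. The Ki-67 open reading frame is followed almost immediately by mNeonGreen, a bright monomeric yellow-green fluorescent protein, giving a C-terminally tagged fusion. Downstream of the fusion lie a chimeric intron, an EMCV internal ribosome entry site and the puromycin N-acetyltransferase gene, and the unit ends with a bovine growth hormone polyadenylation signal. Because the tagged protein and the resistance marker are translated from a single bicistronic transcript, puromycin selection favours cells that also express Ki67-mNeonGreen, which helps in deriving stably expressing cell populations.

The stated purpose is simply expression of Ki67-mNeonGreen. Ki-67 coats the surface of mitotic chromosomes and acts as a surfactant-like barrier that keeps them dispersed after nuclear envelope breakdown. The construct is therefore suited to live-cell fluorescence imaging of Ki-67 localisation and to functional studies of chromosome individualisation during mitosis in human cells.
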