Features (pLannotate 1.2.2; 20 found; start..end, strand, type, name):
    307..510     +  promoter       CMV promoter: human cytomegalovirus (CMV) immediate early promoter
    533..573     +  misc_feature   MCS (fragment): multiple cloning site
    574..10341   +  CDS            MKI67: KI67_HUMAN - Experimental evidence at protein level: Swiss-Prot protein existence level 1. Required to maintain individual mitotic chromosomes dispersed in the cytoplasm following nuclear envelope disassembly (PubMed:27362226). Associates with the surface of the mitotic chromosome, the perichromosomal layer, and covers a substantial fraction of the chromosome surface (PubMed:27362226). Prevents chromosomes from collapsing into a single chromatin mass by forming a steric and electrostatic charge barrier: the protein has a high net electrical charge and acts as a surfactant, dispersing chromosom
  10351..11061   +  CDS            mNeonGreen: bright monomeric yellow-green fluorescent protein derived from LanYFP (Shaner et al., 2013)
  11130..11359   +  intron         chimeric intron: chimera between introns from adenovirus and immunoglobulin heavy chain genes
  11528..11990   +  misc_feature   IRES: internal ribosome entry site (IRES) of the encephalomyocarditis virus (EMCV)
  12023..12622   +  CDS            PuroR: puromycin N-acetyltransferase; pac from Streptomyces alboniger; confers resistance to puromycin
  12672..12737   +  CDS            dmpM (fragment): DMPM_STRAD - Protein inferred from homology: Swiss-Prot protein existence level 3. From Streptomyces alboniger.
  12764..12988   +  polyA_signal   bGH poly(A) signal: bovine growth hormone polyadenylation signal
  12992..13013   +  promoter       SV40 promoter (fragment): SV40 enhancer and early promoter
  13023..13074   +  polyA_signal   SV40 poly(A) signal (fragment): SV40 polyadenylation signal
  13136..13158   -  protein_bind   lac operator (fragment): The lac repressor binds to the lac operator to inhibit transcription in E. coli. This inhibition can be relieved by adding lactose or isopropyl-β-D-thiogalactopyranoside (IPTG). lac repressor encoded by lacI
  13162..13192   -  promoter       lac promoter: promoter for the E. coli lac operon
  13207..13228   -  protein_bind   CAP binding site: CAP binding activates transcription in the presence of cAMP. E. coli catabolite activator protein
  13241..13333   -  CDS            lacI (fragment): lac repressor; lacI; The lac repressor binds to the lac operator to inhibit transcription in E. coli. This inhibition can be relieved by adding lactose or isopropyl-β-D-thiogalactopyranoside (IPTG).
  13516..14104   -  rep_origin     ori: high-copy-number ColE1/pMB1/pBR322/pUC origin of replication
  14275..15135   -  CDS            AmpR: β-lactamase; bla; confers resistance to ampicillin, carbenicillin, and related antibiotics
  15136..15240   -  promoter       AmpR promoter: bla
  15299..15351   -  misc_feature   bom (fragment): basis of mobility region from pBR322
  15506..306     +  enhancer       CMV enhancer (across the origin): human cytomegalovirus immediate early enhancer
>Addgene plasmid #183737 | Ki67-mNeonGreen-IRESpuro2 | addgene full sequence | sequence record 367985 | Addgene NGS Result
CGCGTTACATAACTTACGGTAAATGGCCCGCCTGGCTGACCGCCCAACGACCCCCGCCCATTGACGTCAA
TAATGACGTATGTTCCCATAGTAACGCCAATAGGGACTTTCCATTGACGTCAATGGGTGGAGTATTTACG
GTAAACTGCCCACTTGGCAGTACATCAAGTGTATCATATGCCAAGTACGCCCCCTATTGACGTCAATGAC
GGTAAATGGCCCGCCTGGCATTATGCCCAGTACATGACCTTATGGGACTTTCCTACTTGGCAGTACATCT
ACGTATTAGTCATCGCTATTACCATGGTGATGCGGTTTTGGCAGTACATCAATGGGCGTGGATAGCGGTT
TGACTCACGGGGATTTCCAAGTCTCCACCCCATTGACGTCAATGGGAGTTTGTTTTGGCACCAAAATCAA
CGGGACTTTCCAAAATGTCGTAACAACTCCGCCCCATTGACGCAAATGGGCGGTAGGCGTGTACGGTGGG
AGGTCTATATAAGCAGAGCTGGTTTAGTGAACCGTCAGATCCGCTAGCGCTACCGGACTCAGATCTCGAG
CTCAAGCTTCGAAATGTGGCCCACGAGACGCCTGGTTACTATCAAAAGGAGCGGGGTCGACGGTCCCCAC
TTTCCCCTGAGCCTCAGCACCTGCTTGTTTGGAAGGGGTATTGAATGTGACATCCGTATCCAGCTTCCTG
TTGTGTCAAAACAACATTGCAAAATTGAAATCCATGAGCAGGAGGCAATATTACATAATTTCAGTTCCAC
AAATCCAACACAAGTAAATGGGTCTGTTATTGATGAGCCTGTACGGCTAAAACATGGAGATGTAATAACT
ATTATTGATCGTTCCTTCAGGTATGAAAATGAAAGTCTTCAGAATGGAAGGAAGTCAACTGAATTTCCAA
GAAAAATACGTGAACAGGAGCCAGCACGTCGTGTCTCAAGATCTAGCTTCTCTTCTGACCCTGATGAGAA
AGCTCAAGATTCCAAGGCCTATTCAAAAATCACTGAAGGAAAAGTTTCAGGAAATCCTCAGGTACATATC
AAGAATGTCAAAGAAGACAGTACCGCAGATGACTCAAAAGACAGTGTTGCTCAGGGAACAACTAATGTTC
ATTCCTCAGAACATGCTGGACGTAATGGCAGAAATGCAGCTGATCCCATTTCTGGGGATTTTAAAGAAAT
TTCCAGCGTTAAATTAGTGAGCCGTTATGGAGAATTGAAGTCTGTTCCCACTACACAATGTCTTGACAAT
AGCAAAAAAAATGAATCTCCCTTTTGGAAGCTTTATGAGTCAGTGAAGAAAGAGTTGGATGTAAAATCAC
AAAAAGAAAATGTCCTACAGTATTGTAGAAAATCTGGATTACAAACTGATTACGCAACAGAGAAAGAAAG
TGCTGATGGTTTACAGGGGGAGACCCAACTGTTGGTCTCGCGTAAGTCAAGACCAAAATCTGGTGGGAGC
GGCCACGCTGTGGCAGAGCCTGCTTCACCTGAACAAGAGCTTGACCAGAACAAGGGGAAGGGAAGAGACG
TGGAGTCTGTTCAGACTCCCAGCAAGGCTGTGGGCGCCAGCTTTCCTCTCTATGAGCCGGCTAAAATGAA
GACCCCTGTACAATATTCACAGCAACAAAATTCTCCACAAAAACATAAGAACAAAGACCTGTATACTACT
GGTAGAAGAGAATCTGTGAATCTGGGTAAAAGTGAAGGCTTCAAGGCTGGTGATAAAACTCTTACTCCCA
GGAAGCTTTCAACTAGAAATCGAACACCAGCTAAAGTTGAAGATGCAGCTGACTCTGCCACTAAGCCAGA
AAATCTCTCTTCCAAAACCAGAGGAAGTATTCCTACAGATGTGGAAGTTCTGCCTACGGAAACTGAAATT
CACAATGAGCCATTTTTAACTCTGTGGCTCACTCAAGTTGAGAGGAAGATCCAAAAGGATTCCCTCAGCA
AGCCTGAGAAATTGGGCACTACAGCTGGACAGATGTGCTCTGGGTTACCTGGTCTTAGTTCAGTTGATAT
CAACAACTTTGGTGATTCCATTAATGAGAGTGAGGGAATACCTTTGAAAAGAAGGCGTGTGTCCTTTGGT
GGGCACCTAAGACCTGAACTATTTGATGAAAACTTGCCTCCTAATACGCCTCTCAAAAGGGGAGAAGCCC
CAACCAAAAGAAAGTCTCTGGTAATGCACACTCCACCTGTCCTGAAGAAAATCATCAAGGAACAGCCTCA
ACCATCAGGAAAACAAGAGTCAGGTTCAGAAATCCATGTGGAAGTGAAGGCACAAAGCTTGGTTATAAGC
CCTCCAGCTCCTAGTCCTAGGAAAACTCCAGTTGCCAGTGATCAACGCCGTAGGTCCTGCAAAACAGCCC
CTGCTTCCAGCAGCAAATCTCAGACAGAGGTTCCTAAGAGAGGAGGGAGAAAGAGTGGCAACCTGCCTTC
AAAGAGAGTGTCTATCAGCCGAAGTCAACATGATATTTTACAGATGATATGTTCCAAAAGAAGAAGTGGT
GCTTCGGAAGCAAATCTGATTGTTGCAAAATCATGGGCAGATGTAGTAAAACTTGGTGCAAAACAAACAC
AAACTAAAGTCATAAAACATGGTCCTCAAAGGTCAATGAACAAAAGGCAAAGAAGACCTGCTACTCCAAA
GAAGCCTGTGGGCGAAGTTCACAGTCAATTTAGTACAGGCCACGCAAACTCTCCTTGTACCATAATAATA
GGGAAAGCTCATACTGAAAAAGTACATGTGCCTGCTCGACCCTACAGAGTGCTCAACAACTTCATTTCCA
ACCAAAAAATGGACTTTAAGGAAGATCTTTCAGGAATAGCTGAAATGTTCAAGACCCCAGTGAAGGAGCA
ACCGCAGTTGACAAGCACATGTCACATCGCTATTTCAAATTCAGAGAATTTGCTTGGAAAACAGTTTCAA
GGAACTGATTCAGGAGAAGAACCTCTGCTCCCCACCTCAGAGAGTTTTGGAGGAAATGTGTTCTTCAGTG
CACAGAATGCAGCAAAACAGCCATCTGATAAATGCTCTGCAAGCCCTCCCTTAAGACGGCAGTGTATTAG
AGAAAATGGAAACGTAGCAAAAACGCCCAGGAACACCTACAAAATGACTTCTCTGGAGACAAAAACTTCA
GATACTGAGACAGAGCCTTCAAAAACAGTATCCACTGCAAACAGGTCAGGAAGGTCTACAGAGTTCAGGA
ATATACAGAAGCTACCTGTGGAAAGTAAGAGTGAAGAAACAAATACAGAAATTGTTGAGTGCATCCTAAA
AAGAGGTCAGAAGGCAACACTACTACAACAAAGGAGAGAAGGAGAGATGAAGGAAATAGAAAGACCTTTT
GAGACATATAAGGAAAATATTGAATTAAAAGAAAACGATGAAAAGATGAAAGCAATGAAGAGATCAAGAA
CTTGGGGGCAGAAATGTGCACCAATGTCTGACCTGACAGACCTCAAGAGCTTGCCTGATACAGAACTCAT
GAAAGACACGGCACGTGGCCAGAATCTCCTCCAAACCCAAGATCATGCCAAGGCACCAAAGAGTGAGAAA
GGCAAAATCACTAAAATGCCCTGCCAGTCATTACAACCAGAACCAATAAACACCCCAACACACACAAAAC
AACAGTTGAAGGCATCCCTGGGGAAAGTAGGTGTGAAAGAAGAGCTCCTAGCAGTCGGCAAGTTCACACG
GACGTCAGGGGAGACCACGCACACGCACAGAGAGCCAGCAGGAGATGGCAAGAGCATCAGAACGTTTAAG
GAGTCTCCAAAGCAGATCCTGGACCCAGCAGCCCGTGTAACTGGAATGAAGAAGTGGCCAAGAACGCCTA
AGGAAGAGGCCCAGTCACTAGAAGACCTGGCTGGCTTCAAAGAGCTCTTCCAGACACCAGGTCCCTCTGA
GGAATCAATGACTGATGAGAAAACTACCAAAATAGCCTGCAAATCTCCACCACCAGAATCAGTGGACACT
CCAACAAGCACAAAGCAATGGCCTAAGAGAAGTCTCAGGAAAGCAGATGTAGAGGAAGAATTCTTAGCAC
TCAGGAAACTAACACCATCAGCAGGGAAAGCCATGCTTACGCCCAAACCAGCAGGAGGTGATGAGAAAGA
CATTAAAGCATTTATGGGAACTCCAGTGCAGAAACTGGACCTGGCAGGAACTTTACCTGGCAGCAAAAGA
CAGCTACAGACTCCTAAGGAAAAGGCCCAGGCTCTAGAAGACCTGGCTGGCTTTAAAGAGCTCTTCCAGA
CTCCTGGTCACACCGAGGAATTAGTGGCTGCTGGTAAAACCACTAAAATACCCTGCGACTCTCCACAGTC
AGACCCAGTGGACACCCCAACAAGCACAAAGCAACGACCCAAGAGAAGTATCAGGAAAGCAGATGTAGAG
GGAGAACTCTTAGCGTGCAGGAATCTAATGCCATCAGCAGGCAAAGCCATGCACACGCCTAAACCATCAG
TAGGTGAAGAGAAAGACATCATCATATTTGTGGGAACTCCAGTGCAGAAACTGGACCTGACAGAGAACTT
AACCGGCAGCAAGAGACGGCCACAAACTCCTAAGGAAGAGGCCCAGGCTCTGGAAGACCTGACTGGCTTT
AAAGAGCTCTTCCAGACCCCTGGTCATACTGAAGAAGCAGTGGCTGCTGGCAAAACTACTAAAATGCCCT
GCGAATCTTCTCCACCAGAATCAGCAGACACCCCAACAAGCACAAGAAGGCAGCCCAAGACACCTTTGGA
GAAAAGGGACGTACAGAAGGAGCTCTCAGCCCTGAAGAAGCTCACACAGACATCAGGGGAAACCACACAC
ACAGATAAAGTACCAGGAGGTGAGGATAAAAGCATCAACGCGTTTAGGGAAACTGCAAAACAGAAACTGG
ACCCAGCAGCAAGTGTAACTGGTAGCAAGAGGCACCCAAAAACTAAGGAAAAGGCCCAACCCCTAGAAGA
CCTGGCTGGCTTGAAAGAGCTCTTCCAGACACCAGTATGCACTGACAAGCCCACGACTCACGAGAAAACT
ACCAAAATAGCCTGCAGATCACAACCAGACCCAGTGGACACACCAACAAGCTCCAAGCCACAGTCCAAGA
GAAGTCTCAGGAAAGTGGACGTAGAAGAAGAATTCTTCGCACTCAGGAAACGAACACCATCAGCAGGCAA
AGCCATGCACACACCCAAACCAGCAGTAAGTGGTGAGAAAAACATCTACGCATTTATGGGAACTCCAGTG
CAGAAACTGGACCTGACAGAGAACTTAACTGGCAGCAAGAGACGGCTACAAACTCCTAAGGAAAAGGCCC
AGGCTCTAGAAGACCTGGCTGGCTTTAAAGAGCTCTTCCAGACACGAGGTCACACTGAGGAATCAATGAC
TAACGATAAAACTGCCAAAGTAGCCTGCAAATCTTCACAACCAGACCCAGACAAAAACCCAGCAAGCTCC
AAGCGACGGCTCAAGACATCCCTGGGGAAAGTGGGCGTGAAAGAAGAGCTCCTAGCAGTTGGCAAGCTCA
CACAGACATCAGGAGAGACTACACACACACACACAGAGCCAACAGGAGATGGTAAGAGCATGAAAGCATT
TATGGAGTCTCCAAAGCAGATCTTAGACTCAGCAGCAAGTCTAACTGGCAGCAAGAGGCAGCTGAGAACT
CCTAAGGGAAAGTCTGAAGTCCCTGAAGACCTGGCCGGCTTCATCGAGCTCTTCCAGACACCAAGTCACA
CTAAGGAATCAATGACTAATGAAAAAACTACCAAAGTATCCTACAGAGCTTCACAGCCAGACCTAGTGGA
CACCCCAACAAGCTCCAAGCCACAGCCCAAGAGAAGTCTCAGGAAAGCAGACACTGAAGAAGAATTTTTA
GCATTTAGGAAACAAACGCCATCAGCAGGCAAAGCCATGCACACACCCAAACCAGCAGTAGGTGAAGAGA
AAGACATCAACACGTTTTTGGGAACTCCAGTGCAGAAACTGGACCAGCCAGGAAATTTACCTGGCAGCAA
TAGACGGCTACAAACTCGTAAGGAAAAGGCCCAGGCTCTAGAAGAACTGACTGGCTTCAGAGAGCTTTTC
CAGACACCATGCACTGATAACCCCACGACTGATGAGAAAACTACCAAAAAAATACTCTGCAAATCTCCGC
AATCAGACCCAGCGGACACCCCAACAAACACAAAGCAACGGCCCAAGAGAAGCCTCAAGAAAGCAGACGT
AGAGGAAGAATTTTTAGCATTCAGGAAACTAACACCATCAGCAGGCAAAGCCATGCACACGCCTAAAGCA
GCAGTAGGTGAAGAGAAAGACATCAACACATTTGTGGGGACTCCAGTGGAGAAACTGGACCTGCTAGGAA
ATTTACCTGGCAGCAAGAGACGGCCACAAACTCCTAAAGAAAAGGCCAAGGCTCTAGAAGATCTGGCTGG
CTTCAAAGAGCTCTTCCAGACACCAGGTCACACTGAGGAATCAATGACCGATGACAAAATCACAGAAGTA
TCCTGCAAATCTCCACAACCAGACCCAGTCAAAACCCCAACAAGCTCCAAGCAACGACTCAAGATATCCT
TGGGGAAAGTAGGTGTGAAAGAAGAGGTCCTACCAGTCGGCAAGCTCACACAGACGTCAGGGAAGACCAC
ACAGACACACAGAGAGACAGCAGGAGATGGAAAGAGCATCAAAGCGTTTAAGGAATCTGCAAAGCAGATG
CTGGACCCAGCAAACTATGGAACTGGGATGGAGAGGTGGCCAAGAACACCTAAGGAAGAGGCCCAATCAC
TAGAAGACCTGGCCGGCTTCAAAGAGCTCTTCCAGACACCAGACCACACTGAGGAATCAACAACTGATGA
CAAAACTACCAAAATAGCCTGCAAATCTCCACCACCAGAATCAATGGACACTCCAACAAGCACAAGGAGG
CGGCCCAAAACACCTTTGGGGAAAAGGGATATAGTGGAAGAGCTCTCAGCCCTGAAGCAGCTCACACAGA
CCACACACACAGACAAAGTACCAGGAGATGAGGATAAAGGCATCAACGTGTTCAGGGAAACTGCAAAACA
GAAACTGGACCCAGCAGCAAGTGTAACTGGTAGCAAGAGGCAGCCAAGAACTCCTAAGGGAAAAGCCCAA
CCCCTAGAAGACTTGGCTGGCTTGAAAGAGCTCTTCCAGACACCAATATGCACTGACAAGCCCACGACTC
ATGAGAAAACTACCAAAATAGCCTGCAGATCTCCACAACCAGACCCAGTGGGTACCCCAACAATCTTCAA
GCCACAGTCCAAGAGAAGTCTCAGGAAAGCAGACGTAGAGGAAGAATCCTTAGCACTCAGGAAACGAACA
CCATCAGTAGGGAAAGCTATGGACACACCCAAACCAGCAGGAGGTGATGAGAAAGACATGAAAGCATTTA
TGGGAACTCCAGTGCAGAAATTGGACCTGCCAGGAAATTTACCTGGCAGCAAAAGATGGCCACAAACTCC
TAAGGAAAAGGCCCAGGCTCTAGAAGACCTGGCTGGCTTCAAAGAGCTCTTCCAGACACCAGGCACTGAC
AAGCCCACGACTGATGAGAAAACTACCAAAATAGCCTGCAAATCTCCACAACCAGACCCAGTGGACACCC
CAGCAAGCACAAAGCAACGGCCCAAGAGAAACCTCAGGAAAGCAGACGTAGAGGAAGAATTTTTAGCACT
CAGGAAACGAACACCATCAGCAGGCAAAGCCATGGACACACCAAAACCAGCAGTAAGTGATGAGAAAAAT
ATCAACACATTTGTGGAAACTCCAGTGCAGAAACTGGACCTGCTAGGAAATTTACCTGGCAGCAAGAGAC
AGCCACAGACTCCTAAGGAAAAGGCTGAGGCTCTAGAGGACCTGGTTGGCTTCAAAGAACTCTTCCAGAC
ACCAGGTCACACTGAGGAATCAATGACTGATGACAAAATCACAGAAGTATCCTGTAAATCTCCACAGCCA
GAGTCATTCAAAACCTCAAGAAGCTCCAAGCAAAGGCTCAAGATACCCCTGGTGAAAGTGGACATGAAAG
AAGAGCCCCTAGCAGTCAGCAAGCTCACACGGACATCAGGGGAGACTACGCAAACACACACAGAGCCAAC
AGGAGATAGTAAGAGCATCAAAGCGTTTAAGGAGTCTCCAAAGCAGATCCTGGACCCAGCAGCAAGTGTA
ACTGGTAGCAGGAGGCAGCTGAGAACTCGTAAGGAAAAGGCCCGTGCTCTAGAAGACCTGGTTGACTTCA
AAGAGCTCTTCTCAGCACCAGGTCACACTGAAGAGTCAATGACTATTGACAAAAACACAAAAATTCCCTG
CAAATCTCCCCCACCAGAACTAACAGACACTGCCACGAGCACAAAGAGATGCCCCAAGACACGTCCCAGG
AAAGAAGTAAAAGAGGAGCTCTCAGCAGTTGAGAGGCTCACGCAAACATCAGGGCAAAGCACACACACAC
ACAAAGAACCAGCAAGCGGTGATGAGGGCATCAAAGTATTGAAGCAACGTGCAAAGAAGAAACCAAACCC
AGTAGAAGAGGAACCCAGCAGGAGAAGGCCAAGAGCACCTAAGGAAAAGGCCCAACCCCTGGAAGACCTG
GCCGGCTTCACAGAGCTCTCTGAAACATCAGGTCACACTCAGGAATCACTGACTGCTGGCAAAGCCACTA
AAATACCCTGCGAATCTCCCCCACTAGAAGTGGTAGACACCACAGCAAGCACAAAGAGGCATCTCAGGAC
ACGTGTGCAGAAGGTACAAGTAAAAGAAGAGCCTTCAGCAGTCAAGTTCACACAAACATCAGGGGAAACC
ACGGATGCAGACAAAGAACCAGCAGGTGAAGATAAAGGCATCAAAGCATTGAAGGAATCTGCAAAACAGA
CACCGGCTCCAGCAGCAAGTGTAACTGGCAGCAGGAGACGGCCAAGAGCACCCAGGGAAAGTGCCCAAGC
CATAGAAGACCTAGCTGGCTTCAAAGACCCAGCAGCAGGTCACACTGAAGAATCAATGACTGATGACAAA
ACCACTAAAATACCCTGCAAATCATCACCAGAACTAGAAGACACCGCAACAAGCTCAAAGAGACGGCCCA
GGACACGTGCCCAGAAAGTAGAAGTGAAGGAGGAGCTGTTAGCAGTTGGCAAGCTCACACAAACCTCAGG
GGAGACCACGCACACCGACAAAGAGCCGGTAGGTGAGGGCAAAGGCACGAAAGCATTTAAGCAACCTGCA
AAGCGGAAGCTGGACGCAGAAGATGTAATTGGCAGCAGGAGACAGCCAAGAGCACCTAAGGAAAAGGCCC
AACCCCTGGAAGATCTGGCCAGCTTCCAAGAGCTCTCTCAAACACCAGGCCACACTGAGGAACTGGCAAA
TGGTGCTGCTGATAGCTTTACAAGCGCTCCAAAGCAAACACCTGACAGTGGAAAACCTCTAAAAATATCC
AGAAGAGTTCTTCGGGCCCCTAAAGTAGAACCCGTGGGAGACGTGGTAAGCACCAGAGACCCTGTAAAAT
CACAAAGCAAAAGCAACACTTCCCTGCCCCCACTGCCCTTCAAGAGGGGAGGTGGCAAAGATGGAAGCGT
CACGGGAACCAAGAGGTTGCGCTGCATGCCAGCACCAGAGGAAATTGTGGAGGAGCTGCCAGCCAGCAAG
AAGCAGAGGGTTGCTCCCAGGGCAAGAGGCAAATCATCCGAACCCGTGGTCATCATGAAGAGAAGTTTGA
GGACTTCTGCAAAAAGAATTGAACCTGCGGAAGAGCTGAACAGCAACGACATGAAAACCAACAAAGAGGA
ACACAAATTACAAGACTCGGTCCCTGAAAATAAGGGAATATCCCTGCGCTCCAGACGCCAAAATAAGACT
GAGGCAGAACAGCAAATAACTGAGGTCTTTGTATTAGCAGAAAGAATAGAAATAAACAGAAATGAAAAGA
AGCCCATGAAGACCTCCCCAGAGATGGACATTCAGAATCCAGATGATGGAGCCCGGAAACCCATACCTAG
AGACAAAGTCACTGAGAACAAAAGGTGCTTGAGGTCTGCTAGACAGAATGAGAGCTCCCAGCCTAAGGTG
GCAGAGGAGAGCGGAGGGCAGAAGAGTGCGAAGGTTCTCATGCAGAATCAGAAAGGGAAAGGAGAAGCAG
GAAATTCAGACTCCATGTGCCTGAGATCAAGAAAGACAAAAAGCCAGCCTGCAGCAAGCACTTTGGAGAG
CAAATCTGTGCAGAGAGTAACGCGGAGTGTCAAGAGGTGTGCAGAAAATCCAAAGAAGGCTGAGGACAAT
GTGTGTGTCAAGAAAATAAGAACCAGAAGTCATAGGGACAGTGAAGATATTTGGGATCCTATGGTGAGCA
AGGGCGAGGAGGATAACATGGCCTCTCTCCCAGCGACACATGAGTTACACATCTTTGGCTCCATCAACGG
TGTGGACTTTGACATGGTGGGTCAGGGCACCGGCAATCCAAATGATGGTTATGAGGAGTTAAACCTGAAG
TCCACCAAGGGTGACCTCCAGTTCTCCCCCTGGATTCTGGTCCCTCATATCGGGTATGGCTTCCATCAGT
ACCTGCCCTACCCTGACGGGATGTCGCCTTTCCAGGCCGCCATGGTAGATGGCTCCGGATACCAAGTCCA
TCGCACAATGCAGTTTGAAGATGGTGCCTCCCTTACTGTTAACTACCGCTACACCTACGAGGGAAGCCAC
ATCAAAGGAGAGGCCCAGGTGAAGGGGACTGGTTTCCCTGCTGACGGTCCTGTGATGACCAACTCGCTGA
CCGCTGCGGACTGGTGCAGGTCGAAGAAGACTTACCCCAACGACAAAACCATCATCAGTACCTTTAAGTG
GAGTTACACCACTGGAAATGGCAAGCGCTACCGGAGCACTGCGCGGACCACCTACACCTTTGCCAAGCCA
ATGGCGGCTAACTATCTGAAGAACCAGCCGATGTACGTGTTCCGTAAGACGGAGCTCAAGCACTCCAAGA
CCGAGCTCAACTTCAAGGAGTGGCAAAAGGCCTTTACCGATGTGATGGGCATGGACGAGCTGTACAAGTA
AGCGGCCGCATAGATAACTGATCCAGTGTGCTGGAATTAATTCGCTGTCTGCGAGGGCCAGCTGTTGGGG
TGAGTACTCCCTCTCAAAAGCGGGCATGACTTCTGCGCTAAGATTGTCAGTTTCCAAAAACGAGGAGGAT
TTGATATTCACCTGGCCCGCGGTGATGCCTTTGAGGGTGGCCGCGTCCATCTGGTCAGAAAAGACAATCT
TTTTGTTGTCAAGCTTGAGGTGTGGCAGGCTTGAGATCTGGCCATACACTTGAGTGACAATGACATCCAC
TTTGCCTTTCTCTCCACAGGTGTCCACTCCCAGGTCCAACTGCAGGTCGAGCATGCATCTAGGGCGGCCA
ATTCCGCCCCTCTCCCCCCCCCCCCCCTAACGTTACTGGCCGAAGCCGCTTGGAATAAGGCCGGTGTGCG
TTTGTCTATATGTTATTTTCCACCATATTGCCGTCTTTTGGCAATGTGAGGGCCCGGAAACCTGGCCCTG
TCTTCTTGACGAGCATTCCTAGGGGTCTTTCCCCTCTCGCCAAAGGAATGCAAGGTCTGTTGAATGTCGT
GAAGGAAGCAGTTCCTCTGGAAGCTTCTTGAAGACAAACAACGTCTGTAGCGACCCTTTGCAGGCAGCGG
AACCCCCCACCTGGCGACAGGTGCCTCTGCGGCCAAAAGCCACGTGTATAAGATACACCTGCAAAGGCGG
CACAACCCCAGTGCCACGTTGTGAGTTGGATAGTTGTGGAAAGAGTCAAATGGCTCTCCTCAAGCGTATT
CAACAAGGGGCTGAAGGATGCCCAGAAGGTACCCCATTGTATGGGATCTGATCTGGGGCCTCGGTGCACA
TGCTTTACATGTGTTTAGTCGAGGTTAAAAAAACGTCTAGGCCCCCCGAACCACGGGGACGTGGTTTTCC
TTTGAAAAACACGATGATAAGCTTGCCACAACCCACAAGGAGACGACCTTCCATGACCGAGTACAAGCCC
ACGGTGCGCCTCGCCACCCGCGACGACGTCCCCCGGGCCGTACGCACCCTCGCCGCCGCGTTCGCCGACT
ACCCCGCCACGCGCCACACCGTCGACCCGGACCGCCACATCGAGCGGGTCACCGAGCTGCAAGAACTCTT
CCTCACGCGCGTCGGGCTCGACATCGGCAAGGTGTGGGTCGCGGACGACGGCGCCGCGGTGGCGGTCTGG
ACCACGCCGGAGAGCGTCGAAGCGGGGGCGGTGTTCGCCGAGATCGGCCCGCGCATGGCCGAGTTGAGCG
GTTCCCGGCTGGCCGCGCAGCAACAGATGGAAGGCCTCCTGGCGCCGCACCGGCCCAAGGAGCCCGCGTG
GTTCCTGGCCACCGTCGGCGTCTCGCCCGACCACCAGGGCAAGGGTCTGGGCAGCGCCGTCGTGCTCCCC
GGAGTGGAGGCGGCCGAGCGCGCCGGGGTGCCCGCCTTCCTGGAGACCTCCGCGCCCCGCAACCTCCCCT
TCTACGAGCGGCTCGGCTTCACCGTCACCGCCGACGTCGAGGTGCCCGAAGGACCGCGCACCTGGTGCAT
GACCCGCAAGCCCGGTGCCTGACGCCCGCCCCACGACCCGCAGCGCCCGACCGAAAGGAGCGCACGACCC
CATGGCTCCGACCGAAGCCACCCGGGGCGGCCCCGCCGACCCCGCACCCGCCCCCGAGGCCCACCGACTC
TAGAGCTCGCTGATCAGCCTCGACTGTGCCTTCTAGTTGCCAGCCATCTGTTGTTTGCCCCTCCCCCGTG
CCTTCCTTGACCCTGGAAGGTGCCACTCCCACTGTCCTTTCCTAATAAAATGAGGAAATTGCATCGCATT
GTCTGAGTAGGTGTCATTCTATTCTGGGGGGTGGGGTGGGGCAGGACAGCAAGGGGGAGGATTGGGAAGA
CAATAGCAGGCATGCTGGGGATGCGGTGGGCTCTATGGCTTCTGAGGCGGAAAGAACCAGCTGGGGCTCG
AGTGCATTCTAGTTGTGGTTTGTCCAAACTCATCAATGTATCTTATCATGTCTGTATACCGTCGACCTCT
AGCTAGAGCTTGGCGTAATCATGGTCATAGCTGTTTCCTGTGTGAAATTGTTATCCGCTCACAATTCCAC
ACAACATACGAGCCGGAAGCATAAAGTGTAAAGCCTGGGGTGCCTAATGAGTGAGCTAACTCACATTAAT
TGCGTTGCGCTCACTGCCCGCTTTCCAGTCGGGAAACCTGTCGTGCCAGCTGCATTAATGAATCGGCCAA
CGCGCGGGGAGAGGCGGTTTGCGTATTGGGCGCTCTTCCGCTTCCTCGCTCACTGACTCGCTGCGCTCGG
TCGTTCGGCTGCGGCGAGCGGTATCAGCTCACTCAAAGGCGGTAATACGGTTATCCACAGAATCAGGGGA
TAACGCAGGAAAGAACATGTGAGCAAAAGGCCAGCAAAAGGCCAGGAACCGTAAAAAGGCCGCGTTGCTG
GCGTTTTTCCATAGGCTCCGCCCCCCTGACGAGCATCACAAAAATCGACGCTCAAGTCAGAGGTGGCGAA
ACCCGACAGGACTATAAAGATACCAGGCGTTTCCCCCTGGAAGCTCCCTCGTGCGCTCTCCTGTTCCGAC
CCTGCCGCTTACCGGATACCTGTCCGCCTTTCTCCCTTCGGGAAGCGTGGCGCTTTCTCATAGCTCACGC
TGTAGGTATCTCAGTTCGGTGTAGGTCGTTCGCTCCAAGCTGGGCTGTGTGCACGAACCCCCCGTTCAGC
CCGACCGCTGCGCCTTATCCGGTAACTATCGTCTTGAGTCCAACCCGGTAAGACACGACTTATCGCCACT
GGCAGCAGCCACTGGTAACAGGATTAGCAGAGCGAGGTATGTAGGCGGTGCTACAGAGTTCTTGAAGTGG
TGGCCTAACTACGGCTACACTAGAAGAACAGTATTTGGTATCTGCGCTCTGCTGAAGCCAGTTACCTTCG
GAAAAAGAGTTGGTAGCTCTTGATCCGGCAAACAAACCACCGCTGGTAGCGGTGGTTTTTTTGTTTGCAA
GCAGCAGATTACGCGCAGAAAAAAAGGATCTCAAGAAGATCCTTTGATCTTTTCTACGGGGTCTGACGCT
CAGTGGAACGAAAACTCACGTTAAGGGATTTTGGTCATGAGATTATCAAAAAGGATCTTCACCTAGATCC
TTTTAAATTAAAAATGAAGTTTTAAATCAATCTAAAGTATATATGAGTAAACTTGGTCTGACAGTTACCA
ATGCTTAATCAGTGAGGCACCTATCTCAGCGATCTGTCTATTTCGTTCATCCATAGTTGCCTGACTCCCC
GTCGTGTAGATAACTACGATACGGGAGGGCTTACCATCTGGCCCCAGTGCTGCAATGATACCGCGAGACC
CACGCTCACCGGCTCCAGATTTATCAGCAATAAACCAGCCAGCCGGAAGGGCCGAGCGCAGAAGTGGTCC
TGCAACTTTATCCGCCTCCATCCAGTCTATTAATTGTTGCCGGGAAGCTAGAGTAAGTAGTTCGCCAGTT
AATAGTTTGCGCAACGTTGTTGCCATTGCTACAGGCATCGTGGTGTCACGCTCGTCGTTTGGTATGGCTT
CATTCAGCTCCGGTTCCCAACGATCAAGGCGAGTTACATGATCCCCCATGTTGTGCAAAAAAGCGGTTAG
CTCCTTCGGTCCTCCGATCGTTGTCAGAAGTAAGTTGGCCGCAGTGTTATCACTCATGGTTATGGCAGCA
CTGCATAATTCTCTTACTGTCATGCCATCCGTAAGATGCTTTTCTGTGACTGGTGAGTACTCAACCAAGT
CATTCTGAGAATAGTGTATGCGGCGACCGAGTTGCTCTTGCCCGGCGTCAATACGGGATAATACCGCGCC
ACATAGCAGAACTTTAAAAGTGCTCATCATTGGAAAACGTTCTTCGGGGCGAAAACTCTCAAGGATCTTA
CCGCTGTTGAGATCCAGTTCGATGTAACCCACTCGTGCACCCAACTGATCTTCAGCATCTTTTACTTTCA
CCAGCGTTTCTGGGTGAGCAAAAACAGGAAGGCAAAATGCCGCAAAAAAGGGAATAAGGGCGACACGGAA
ATGTTGAATACTCATACTCTTCCTTTTTCAATATTATTGAAGCATTTATCAGGGTTATTGTCTCATGAGC
GGATACATATTTGAATGTATTTAGAAAAATAAACAAATAGGGGTTCCGCGCACATTTCCCCGAAAAGTGC
CACCTGACGTCGACGGATCGGGAGATCTCCCGATCCCCTATGGTGCACTCTCAGTACAATCTGCTCTGAT
GCCGCATAGTTAAGCCAGTATCTGCTCCCTGCTTGTGTGTTGGAGGTCGCTGAGTAGTGCGCGAGCAAAA
TTTAAGCTACAACAAGGCAAGGCTTGACCGACAATTGCATGAAGAATCTGCTTAGGGTTAGGCGTTTTGC
GCTGCTTCGCGATGTACGGGCCAGATATACGCGTTGACATTGATTATTGACTAGTTATTAATAGTAATCA
ATTACGGGGTCATTAGTTCATAGCCCATATATGGAGTTC
